Addgene plasmid #185697: p221-RV-dlx-dio-Tdtomato
Purpose: Retroviral vector expression cre-dependent membrane tagged Tdtomato driven by the mDlx promoter
Depositing lab: Lynette Lim. Depositing organization: Vlaams Instituut voor Biotechnologie (VIB, vzw).
Backbone
  Vector backbone: addgene 87665
  Backbone manufacturer: addgene
  Backbone size w/o insert (bp): 6857
  Total vector size (bp): 846
  Modifications to backbone: Remove CAG promoter, replace with mDlx promoter
  Vector type: Retroviral, Cre/Lox
Growth in bacteria
  Bacterial resistance: Ampicillin, 100 μg/mL
  Growth temperature: 37°C
  Growth strain: NEB Stable
  Copy number: High Copy
Gene/Insert
  Gene/Insert name: membrane Tdtomato (alt names: Tdt; mTdt)
  Species: Synthetic
  Promoter: mDlx
  Tag / fusion protein: Gap43 palmitoylation (N terminal on insert)
  Cloning method: Restriction Enzyme; 5′ cloning site SalI (not destroyed); 3′ cloning site BamHI (not destroyed)
  Sequencing primers: 5′ AACCTCCTCGTTCGACCCCGCC
Terms and licenses: Academic/Nonprofit Terms; Industry Terms: Not Available to Industry
How to cite: p221-RV-dlx-dio-Tdtomato was a gift from Lynette Lim (Addgene plasmid # 185697 ; http://n2t.net/addgene:185697 ; RRID:Addgene_185697)
