[The description below was written by a language model from this plasmid's Addgene catalogue record and pLannotate feature annotations shown in this document.]
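Description:
p221-RV-dlx-dio-Tdtomato is a gammaretroviral (MMLV-type) transfer vector for Cre-dependent expression of a membrane-targeted tdTomato under the mDlx promoter. It was derived from an existing retroviral plasmid by removing the CAG promoter and substituting mDlx. In bacteria it is maintained through a high-copy ColE1/pUC origin with ampicillin selection via β-lactamase. The sequenced record is 7,612 nt. The catalogue's "total vector size" of 846 bp is inconsistent with this and with the listed backbone size, and more likely reflects the size of an inserted fragment or an entry error.

The viral genome is transcribed in packaging cells from a CMV enhancer/promoter fused to a truncated 5′ LTR, followed by the Ψ packaging signal and a truncated gag segment that improves encapsidation. A ΔU3 fragment is annotated at the 3′ LTR, suggesting a self-inactivating design in which expression after integration depends on the internal promoter. The mDlx element itself is not annotated in the feature table, but it presumably occupies the unannotated stretch between gag and the chimeric intron that precedes the cassette.

The payload is a DIO/FLEx arrangement. The tdTomato coding sequence, fused at its N-terminus to the Gap43 palmitoylation motif that anchors it to the membrane, sits in reverse orientation. It is flanked by oppositely oriented pairs of lox2272 and loxP sites. Cre inverts the cassette and then excises sites so that it is locked in the sense orientation, allowing transcription. A downstream WPRE enhances transcript stability and expression.

Because retroviruses of this type integrate only in dividing cells, the vector is suited to labelling progenitors and their progeny. Red membrane fluorescence, which outlines cell morphology, is restricted to Cre-expressing cells in which the mDlx element is active, typically forebrain GABAergic interneurons.
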