Features (pLannotate 1.2.2; 22 found; start..end, strand, type, name):
    248..300     -  CDS            lacI (fragment): lac repressor; lacI; The lac repressor binds to the lac operator to inhibit transcription in E. coli. This inhibition can be relieved by adding lactose or isopropyl-β-D-thiogalactopyranoside (IPTG).
    483..1071    -  rep_origin     ori: high-copy-number ColE1/pMB1/pBR322/pUC origin of replication
   1231..2091    -  CDS            AmpR: β-lactamase; bla; confers resistance to ampicillin, carbenicillin, and related antibiotics
   2092..2108    -  promoter       AmpR promoter (fragment): bla
   2243..2622    +  enhancer       CMV enhancer: human cytomegalovirus immediate early enhancer
   2623..2826    +  promoter       CMV promoter: human cytomegalovirus (CMV) immediate early promoter
   2827..3002    +  LTR            5' LTR (truncated): truncated long terminal repeat from Moloney murine sarcoma virus
   3124..3398    +  misc_feature   MESV Ψ (fragment): packaging signal of murine embryonic stem cell virus
   3465..3881    +  CDS            gag (truncated): truncated Moloney murine leukemia virus (MMLV) gag gene lacking the start codon
   4431..4460    -  misc_feature   MCS (fragment): pBluescript multiple cloning site
   4594..4726    +  intron         chimeric intron: chimera between introns from human β-globin and immunoglobulin heavy chain genes
   4787..4820    +  protein_bind   lox2272: Cre-mediated recombination occurs in the 8-bp core sequence (GGATACTT). lox2272 sites are compatible with each other, but incompatible with loxP or loxN sites (Lee and Saito, 1988). Cre recombinase
   4821..4870    -  intron         β-globin intron (fragment): internally truncated intron from human β-globin
   4871..4904    +  protein_bind   loxP: Cre-mediated recombination occurs in the 8-bp core sequence (GCATACAT). Cre recombinase
   4916..6343    -  CDS            tdTomato: tdTomato is a basic (constitutively fluorescent) orange fluorescent protein published in 2004, derived from Discosoma sp.. It is reported to be a somewhat slowly-maturing tandem dimer with low acid sensitivity.
   6344..6403    -  CDS            Gap43 (fragment): NEUM_RAT - Experimental evidence at protein level: Swiss-Prot protein existence level 1. This protein is associated with nerve growth. It is a major component of the motile 'growth cones' that form the tips of elongating axons. Plays a role in axonal and dendritic filopodia induction (By similarity). From Rattus norvegicus (Rat).
   6415..6448    -  protein_bind   lox2272: Cre-mediated recombination occurs in the 8-bp core sequence (GGATACTT). lox2272 sites are compatible with each other, but incompatible with loxP or loxN sites (Lee and Saito, 1988). Cre recombinase
   6449..6498    -  intron         β-globin intron (fragment): internally truncated intron from human β-globin
   6499..6532    -  protein_bind   loxP: Cre-mediated recombination occurs in the 8-bp core sequence (GCATACAT). Cre recombinase
   6542..7130    +  misc_feature   WPRE: woodchuck hepatitis virus posttranscriptional regulatory element
   7203..7324    +  LTR            3' LTR (ΔU3) (fragment): self-inactivating 3' long terminal repeat (LTR) from Moloney murine leukemia virus
   7325..182     +  LTR            LTR (across the origin): long terminal repeat from Moloney murine leukemia virus
>Addgene plasmid #185697 | p221-RV-dlx-dio-Tdtomato | addgene full sequence | sequence record 366336 | Addgene NGS Result
CCCGAGCTCAATAAAAGAGCCCACAACCCCTCACTCGGGGCGCCAGTCCTCCGATTGACTGAGTCGCCCG
GGTACCCGTGTATCCAATAAACCCTCTTGCAGTTGCATCCGACTTGTGGTCTCGCTGTTCCTTGGGAGGG
TCTCCTCTGAGTGATTGACTACCCGTCAGCGGGGGTCTTTCACATGCAGCATGTATCAAAATTAATTTGG
TTTTTTTTCTTAAGTATTTACATTAAATGGCCATAGTTGCATTAATGAATCGGCCAACGCGCGGGGAGAG
GCGGTTTGCGTATTGGGCGCTCTTCCGCTTCCTCGCTCACTGACTCGCTGCGCTCGGTCGTTCGGCTGCG
GCGAGCGGTATCAGCTCACTCAAAGGCGGTAATACGGTTATCCACAGAATCAGGGGATAACGCAGGAAAG
AACATGTGAGCAAAAGGCCAGCAAAAGGCCAGGAACCGTAAAAAGGCCGCGTTGCTGGCGTTTTTCCATA
GGCTCCGCCCCCCTGACGAGCATCACAAAAATCGACGCTCAAGTCAGAGGTGGCGAAACCCGACAGGACT
ATAAAGATACCAGGCGTTTCCCCCTGGAAGCTCCCTCGTGCGCTCTCCTGTTCCGACCCTGCCGCTTACC
GGATACCTGTCCGCCTTTCTCCCTTCGGGAAGCGTGGCGCTTTCTCATAGCTCACGCTGTAGGTATCTCA
GTTCGGTGTAGGTCGTTCGCTCCAAGCTGGGCTGTGTGCACGAACCCCCCGTTCAGCCCGACCGCTGCGC
CTTATCCGGTAACTATCGTCTTGAGTCCAACCCGGTAAGACACGACTTATCGCCACTGGCAGCAGCCACT
GGTAACAGGATTAGCAGAGCGAGGTATGTAGGCGGTGCTACAGAGTTCTTGAAGTGGTGGCCTAACTACG
GCTACACTAGAAGAACAGTATTTGGTATCTGCGCTCTGCTGAAGCCAGTTACCTTCGGAAAAAGAGTTGG
TAGCTCTTGATCCGGCAAACAAACCACCGCTGGTAGCGGTGGTTTTTTTGTTTGCAAGCAGCAGATTACG
CGCAGAAAAAAAGGATCTCAAGAAGATCCTTTGATCTTTTCTACGGGGTCTGACGCTCAGTGGAACGAAA
ACTCACGTTAAGGGATTTTGGTCATGAGATTATCAAAAAGGATCTTCACCTAGATCCTTTTGCGGCCGCA
AATCAATCTAAAGTATATATGAGTAAACTTGGTCTGACAGTTACCAATGCTTAATCAGTGAGGCACCTAT
CTCAGCGATCTGTCTATTTCGTTCATCCATAGTTGCCTGACTCCCCGTCGTGTAGATAACTACGATACGG
GAGGGCTTACCATCTGGCCCCAGTGCTGCAATGATACCGCGAGACCCACGCTCACCGGCTCCAGATTTAT
CAGCAATAAACCAGCCAGCCGGAAGGGCCGAGCGCAGAAGTGGTCCTGCAACTTTATCCGCCTCCATCCA
GTCTATTAATTGTTGCCGGGAAGCTAGAGTAAGTAGTTCGCCAGTTAATAGTTTGCGCAACGTTGTTGCC
ATTGCTACAGGCATCGTGGTGTCACGCTCGTCGTTTGGTATGGCTTCATTCAGCTCCGGTTCCCAACGAT
CAAGGCGAGTTACATGATCCCCCATGTTGTGCAAAAAAGCGGTTAGCTCCTTCGGTCCTCCGATCGTTGT
CAGAAGTAAGTTGGCCGCAGTGTTATCACTCATGGTTATGGCAGCACTGCATAATTCTCTTACTGTCATG
CCATCCGTAAGATGCTTTTCTGTGACTGGTGAGTACTCAACCAAGTCATTCTGAGAATAGTGTATGCGGC
GACCGAGTTGCTCTTGCCCGGCGTCAATACGGGATAATACCGCGCCACATAGCAGAACTTTAAAAGTGCT
CATCATTGGAAAACGTTCTTCGGGGCGAAAACTCTCAAGGATCTTACCGCTGTTGAGATCCAGTTCGATG
TAACCCACTCGTGCACCCAACTGATCTTCAGCATCTTTTACTTTCACCAGCGTTTCTGGGTGAGCAAAAA
CAGGAAGGCAAAATGCCGCAAAAAAGGGAATAAGGGCGACACGGAAATGTTGAATACTCATACTCTTCCT
TTTTCAATGATCCGGCCATTAGCCATATTATTCATTGGTTATATAGCATAAATCAATATTGGCTATTGGC
CATTGCATACGTTGTATCCATATCATAATATGTACATTTATATTGGCTCATGTCCAACATTACCGCCATG
TTGACATTGATTATTGACTAGTTATTAATAGTAATCAATTACGGGGTCATTAGTTCATAGCCCATATATG
GAGTTCCGCGTTACATAACTTACGGTAAATGGCCCGCCTGGCTGACCGCCCAACGACCCCCGCCCATTGA
CGTCAATAATGACGTATGTTCCCATAGTAACGCCAATAGGGACTTTCCATTGACGTCAATGGGTGGAGTA
TTTACGGTAAACTGCCCACTTGGCAGTACATCAAGTGTATCATATGCCAAGTACGCCCCCTATTGACGTC
AATGACGGTAAATGGCCCGCCTGGCATTATGCCCAGTACATGACCTTATGGGACTTTCCTACTTGGCAGT
ACATCTACGTATTAGTCATCGCTATTACCATGGTGATGCGGTTTTGGCAGTACATCAATGGGCGTGGATA
GCGGTTTGACTCACGGGGATTTCCAAGTCTCCACCCCATTGACGTCAATGGGAGTTTGTTTTGGCACCAA
AATCAACGGGACTTTCCAAAATGTCGTAACAACTCCGCCCCATTGACGCAAATGGGCGGTAGGCGTGTAC
GGTGGGAGGTCTATATAAGCAGAGCTCAATAAAAGAGCCCACAACCCCTCACTCGGGGCGCCAGTCCTCC
GATTGACTGAGTCGCCCGGGTACCCGTATTCCCAATAAAGCCTCTTGCTGTTTGCATCCGAATCGTGGTC
TCGCTGTTCCTTGGGAGGGTCTCCTCTGAGTGATTGACTACCCACGACGGGGGTCTTTCATTTGGGGGCT
CGTCCGGGATTTGGAGACCCCTGCCCAGGGACCACCGACCCACCACCGGGAGGTAAGCTGGCCAGCAACT
TATCTGTGTCTGTCCGATTGTCTAGTGTCTATGTTTGATGTTATGCGCCTGCGTCTGTACTAGTTAGCTA
ACTAGCTCTGTATCTGGCGGACCCGTGGTGGAACTGACGAGTTCTGAACACCCGGCCGCAACCCTGGGAG
ACGTCCCAGGGACTTTGGGGGCCGTTTTTGTGGCCCGACCTGAGGAAGGGAGTCGATGTGGAATCCGACC
CCGTCAGGATATGTGGTTCTGGTAGGAGACGAGAACCTAAAACAGTTCCCGCCTCCGTCTGAATTTTTGC
TTTCGGTTTGGAACCGAAGCCGCGCGTCTTGTCTGCTGCAGCGCTGCAGCATCGTTCTGTGTTGTCTCTG
TCTGACTGTGTTTCTGTATTTGTCTGAAAATTAGGGCCAGACTGTTACCACTCCCTTAAGTTTGACCTTA
GGTCACTGGAAAGATGTCGAGCGGATCGCTCACAACCAGTCGGTAGATGTCAAGAAGAGACGTTGGGTTA
CCTTCTGCTCTGCAGAATGGCCAACCTTTAACGTCGGATGGCCGCGAGACGGCACCTTTAACCGAGACCT
CATCACCCAGGTTAAGATCAAGGTCTTTTCACCTGGCCCGCATGGACACCCAGACCAGGTCCCCTACATC
GTGACCTGGGAAGCCTTGGCTTTTGACCCCCCTCCCTGGGTCAAGCCCTTTGTACACCCTAAGCCTCCGC
CTCCTCTTCCTCCATCCGCCCCGTCTCTCCCCCTTGAACCTCCTCGTTCGACCCCGCCTCGATCCTCCCT
TTATCCAGCCCTCACTCCTTCTCTAGGCGCCGGAATTCGATGTCGACGAATTCTATACACTCACAGTGGT
TTGGCATATATTTGGTGAAATTTTTTAAGGAAAAATTAGTGTTGGTTTCGATATATGGTAGCTTTTTCTC
TAACATAATTTGAATAATTCAGCAAAGCCCTACTACCAGCTGTACTTCTGCAGCCTCTTCCATTCTTTCC
AGCATTATAATTTTGGTTAATTTTCAATTTTAGGTCCTACGTCTCTGCAATTTGTGTATGAATAACAGAA
TAATTTCCCTCTTTTGTTTCGCCTTTCCTGTTCCTGAATCTAAATAAAGATGGCTTTTTAGTATTAAAAG
TGGAAGAAAATTACAGGTAATTATCTTTGACGGTAAAAACGCTGTAATCAGCGGGCTACATGAAAAATTA
CTCTAATTATGGCTGCATTTAAGAGAATGGAAAAAAACCTTCTTGTGGATAAAAACCTTAAATTGTCCCC
AATGTCTGCTTCAAATTGGATGGCACTGCAGCTGGAGGCTTTGTTCAGAATTGATCCTGGGGAGCTACGA
ACCCAAAGTTTCACAGTAGGAAGCTTGATATCGAATTCCTGCAGCCCGGGCTGGGCATAAAAGTCAGGGC
AGAGCCATCTATTGCTTACATTTGCTTCTAGCCTGCAGGTCGAGGAGCGCAGCCTTCCAGAAGCAGAGCG
CGGCGCCTTAAGCTGCAGAAGTTGGTCGTGAGGCACTGGGCAGGTAAGTATCAAGGTTACAAGACAGGTT
TAAGGAGACCAATAGAAACTGGGCTTGTCGAGACAGAGAAGACTCTTGCGTTTCTGATAGGCACCTATTG
GTCTTACTGACATCCACTTTGCCTTTCTCTCCACAGGTGTCCACTCCCAGTTCAATTACAGCTCTTAAGA
ATTCGAAATATAACATCGGATCCGGAATAACTTCGTATAGGATACTTTATACGAAGTTATGCAGAATGGT
AGCTGGATTGTAGCTGCTATTAGCAATATGAAACCTCTTAATAACTTCGTATAGCATACATTATACGAAG
TTATTTAATTAATTACTTGTACAGCTCGTCCATGCCGTACAGGAACAGGTGGTGGCGGCCCTCGGAGCGC
TCGTACTGTTCCACGATGGTGTAGTCCTCGTTGTGGGAGGTGATGTCCAGCTTGGTGTCCACGTAGTAGT
AGCCGGGCAGTTGCACGGGCTTCTTGGCCATGTAGATGGTCTTGAACTCCACCAGGTAGTGGCCGCCGTC
CTTCAGCTTCAGGGCCTGGTGGATCTCGCCCTTCAGCACGCCGTCGCGGGGGTACAGGCGCTCGGTGGAG
GCCTCCCAGCCCATGGTCTTCTTCTGCATTACGGGGCCGTCGGGGGGGAAGTTGGTGCCGCGCATCTTCA
CCTTGTAGATCAGCGTGCCGTCCTGCAGGGAGGAGTCCTGGGTCACGGTCACCAGACCGCCGTCCTCGAA
GTTCATCACGCGCTCCCACTTGAAGCCCTCGGGGAAGGACAGCTTCTTGTAATCGGGGATGTCGGCGGGG
TGCTTCACGTACGCCTTGGAGCCGTACATGAACTGGGGGGACAGGATGTCCCAGGCGAAGGGCAGGGGGC
CGCCCTTGGTCACCTTCAGCTTGGCGGTCTGGGTGCCCTCGTAGGGGCGGCCCTCGCCCTCGCCCTCGAT
CTCGAACTCGTGGCCGTTCATGGAGCCCTCCATGCGCACCTTGAAGCGCATGAACTCTTTGATGACGGCC
ATGTTGTTGTCCTCGGAGGAGGCGGTGCCGGAGCTGCCGCTGCCGGTGCTGCCGGTGCCATGCCCCAGGA
ACAGGTGGTGGCGGCCCTCGGAGCGCTCGTACTGTTCCACGATGGTGTAGTCCTCGTTGTGGGAGGTGAT
GTCCAGCTTGGTGTCCACGTAGTAGTAGCCGGGCAGTTGCACGGGCTTCTTGGCCATGTAGATGGTCTTG
AACTCCACCAGGTAGTGGCCGCCGTCCTTCAGCTTCAGGGCCTGGTGGATCTCGCCCTTCAGCACGCCGT
CGCGGGGGTACAGGCGCTCGGTGGAGGCCTCCCAGCCCATGGTCTTCTTCTGCATTACGGGGCCGTCGGG
GGGGAAGTTGGTGCCGCGCATCTTCACCTTGTAGATCAGCGTGCCGTCCTGCAGGGAGGAGTCCTGGGTC
ACGGTCACCAGACCGCCGTCCTCGAAGTTCATCACGCGCTCCCACTTGAAGCCCTCGGGGAAGGACAGCT
TCTTGTAATCGGGGATGTCGGCGGGGTGCTTCACGTACGCCTTGGAGCCGTACATGAACTGGGGGGACAG
GATGTCCCAGGCGAAGGGCAGGGGGCCGCCCTTGGTCACCTTCAGCTTGGCGGTCTGGGTGCCCTCGTAG
GGGCGGCCCTCGCCCTCGCCCTCGATCTCGAACTCGTGGCCGTTCATGGAGCCCTCCATGCGCACCTTGA
AGCGCATGAACTCTTTGATGACCTCCTCGCCCTTGCTCACCATGATCTTTTGGTCCTCATCATTCTTTTC
AACCTGTTTGGTTCTTCTCATACAGCACAGCATGGCGCGCCGCGATAACTTCGTATAAAGTATCCTATAC
GAAGTTATTTGCCTTAACCCAGAAATTATCACTGTTATTCTTTAGAATGGTGCAAAGAATAACTTCGTAT
AATGTATGCTATACGAAGTTATGTTTAAACCAATCAACCTCTGGATTACAAAATTTGTGAAAGATTGACT
GGTATTCTTAACTATGTTGCTCCTTTTACGCTATGTGGATACGCTGCTTTAATGCCTTTGTATCATGCTA
TTGCTTCCCGTATGGCTTTCATTTTCTCCTCCTTGTATAAATCCTGGTTGCTGTCTCTTTATGAGGAGTT
GTGGCCCGTTGTCAGGCAACGTGGCGTGGTGTGCACTGTGTTTGCTGACGCAACCCCCACTGGTTGGGGC
ATTGCCACCACCTGTCAGCTCCTTTCCGGGACTTTCGCTTTCCCCCTCCCTATTGCCACGGCGGAACTCA
TCGCCGCCTGCCTTGCCCGCTGCTGGACAGGGGCTCGGCTGTTGGGCACTGACAATTCCGTGGTGTTGTC
GGGGAAGCTGACGTCCTTTCCATGGCTGCTCGCCTGTGTTGCCACCTGGATTCTGCGCGGGACGTCCTTC
TGCTACGTCCCTTCGGCCCTCAATCCAGCGGACCTTCCTTCCCGCGGCCTGCTGCCGGCTCTGCGGCCTC
TTCCGCGTCTTCGCCTTCGCCCTCAGACGAGTCGGATCTCCCTTTGGGCCGCCTCCCCGCCTGGAATTCG
AGCTCGAGCTTGTTAACATCGATAAAATAAAAGATTTTATTTAGTCTCCAGAAAAAGGGGGGAATGAAAG
ACCCCACCTGTAGGTTTGGCAAGCTAGCTTAAGTAACGCCATTTTGCAAGGCATGGAAAAATACATAACT
GAGAATAGAGAAGTTCAGATCAAGGTCAGGAACAGATGGAACAGCTGAATATGGGCCAAACAGGATATCT
GTGGTAAGCAGTTCCTGCCCCGGCTCAGGGCCAAGAACAGATGGAACAGCTGAATATGGGCCAAACAGGA
TATCTGTGGTAAGCAGTTCCTGCCCCGGCTCAGGGCCAAGAACAGATGGTCCCCAGATGCGGTCCAGCCC
TCAGCAGTTTCTAGAGAACCATCAGATGTTTCCAGGGTGCCCCAAGGACCTGAAATGACCCTGTGCCTTA
TTTGAACTAACCAATCAGTTCGCTTCTCGCTTCTGTTCGCGCGCTTCTGCTC
